>Addgene plasmid #136383 | pYPQ293 (BhCas12b_v4) | depositor full sequence | sequence record 263180 | pYPQ293 (BhCas12b_v4) sequence 6579 bps
TGGACCAGCCAGGACAGAAATGCCTCGACTTCGCTGCTACCCAAGGTTGCCGGGTGACGCACACCGTGGA
AACGGATGAAGGCACGAACCCAGTGGACATAAGCCTGTTCGGTTCGTAAGCTGTAATGCAAGTAGCGTAT
GCGCTCACGCAACTGGTCCAGAACCTTGACCGAACGCAGCGGTGGTAACGGCGCAGTGGCGGTTTTCATG
GCTTGTTATGACTGTTTTTTTGGGGTACAGTCTATGCCTCGGGCATCCAAGCAGCAAGCGCGTTACGCCG
TGGGTCGATGTTTGATGTTATGGAGCAGCAACGATGTTACGCAGCAGGGCAGTCGCCCTAAAACAAAGTT
AAACATCATGAGGGAAGCGGTGATCGCCGAAGTATCGACTCAACTATCAGAGGTAGTTGGCGTCATCGAG
CGCCATCTCGAACCGACGTTGCTGGCCGTACATTTGTACGGCTCCGCAGTGGATGGCGGCCTGAAGCCAC
ACAGTGATATTGATTTGCTGGTTACGGTGACCGTAAGGCTTGATGAAACAACGCGGCGAGCTTTGATCAA
CGACCTTTTGGAAACTTCGGCTTCCCCTGGAGAGAGCGAGATTCTCCGCGCTGTAGAAGTCACCATTGTT
GTGCACGACGACATCATTCCGTGGCGTTATCCAGCTAAGCGCGAACTGCAATTTGGAGAATGGCAGCGCA
ATGACATTCTTGCAGGTATCTTCGAGCCAGCCACGATCGACATTGATCTGGCTATCTTGCTGACAAAAGC
AAGAGAACATAGCGTTGCCTTGGTAGGTCCAGCGGCGGAGGAACTCTTTGATCCGGTTCCTGAACAGGAT
CTATTTGAGGCGCTAAATGAAACCTTAACGCTATGGAACTCGCCGCCCGACTGGGCTGGCGATGAGCGAA
ATGTAGTGCTTACGTTGTCCCGCATTTGGTACAGCGCAGTAACCGGCAAAATCGCGCCGAAGGATGTCGC
TGCCGACTGGGCAATGGAGCGCCTGCCGGCCCAGTATCAGCCCGTCATACTTGAAGCTAGACAGGCTTAT
CTTGGACAAGAAGAAGATCGCTTGGCCTCGCGCGCAGATCAGTTGGAAGAATTTGTCCACTACGTGAAAG
GCGAGATCACCAAGGTAGTCGGCAAATAACCCTCGAGCCACCCATGACCAAAATCCCTTAACGTGAGTTA
CGCGTCGTTCCACTGAGCGTCAGACCCCGTAGAAAAGATCAAAGGATCTTCTTGAGATCCTTTTTTTCTG
CGCGTAATCTGCTGCTTGCAAACAAAAAAACCACCGCTACCAGCGGTGGTTTGTTTGCCGGATCAAGAGC
TACCAACTCTTTTTCCGAAGGTAACTGGCTTCAGCAGAGCGCAGATACCAAATACTGTCCTTCTAGTGTA
GCCGTAGTTAGGCCACCACTTCAAGAACTCTGTAGCACCGCCTACATACCTCGCTCTGCTAATCCTGTTA
CCAGTGGCTGCTGCCAGTGGCGATAAGTCGTGTCTTACCGGGTTGGACTCAAGACGATAGTTACCGGATA
AGGCGCAGCGGTCGGGCTGAACGGGGGGTTCGTGCACACAGCCCAGCTTGGAGCGAACGACCTACACCGA
ACTGAGATACCTACAGCGTGAGCTATGAGAAAGCGCCACGCTTCCCGAAGGGAGAAAGGCGGACAGGTAT
CCGGTAAGCGGCAGGGTCGGAACAGGAGAGCGCACGAGGGAGCTTCCAGGGGGAAACGCCTGGTATCTTT
ATAGTCCTGTCGGGTTTCGCCACCTCTGACTTGAGCGTCGATTTTTGTGATGCTCGTCAGGGGGGCGGAG
CCTATGGAAAAACGCCAGCAACGCGGCCTTTTTACGGTTCCTGGCCTTTTGCTGGCCTTTTGCTCACATG
TTCTTTCCTGCGTTATCCCCTGATTCTGTGGATAACCGTATTACCGCCTTTGAGTGAGCTGATACCGCTC
GCCGCAGCCGAACGACCGAGCGCAGCGAGTCAGTGAGCGAGGAAGCGGAAGAGCGCCCAATACGCAAACC
GCCTCTCCCCGCGCGTTGGCCGATTCATTAATGCAGCTGGCACGACAGGTTTCCCGACTGGAAAGCGGGC
AGTGAGCGCAACGCAATTAATACGCGTACCGCGAGCCAGGAAGAGTTTGTAGAAACGCAAAAAGGCCATC
CGTCAGGATGGCCTTCTGCTTAGTTTGATGCCTGGCAGTTTATGGCGGGCGTCCTGCCCGCCACCCTCCG
GGCCGTTGCTTCACAACGTTCAAATCCGCTCCCGGCGGATTTGTCCTACTCAGGAGAGCGTTCACCGACA
AACAACAGATAAAACGAAAGGCCCAGTCTTCCGACTGAGCCTTTCGTTTTATTTGATGCCTGGCAGTTCC
CTACTCTCGCGTTAACGCTTGCATGGATGTTTTCCCAGTCACGACGTTGTAAAACGACGGCCAGTCTTAA
GCTCGGGCCCCAAATAATGATTTTATTTTGACTGATAGTGACCTGTTCGTTGCAACAAATTGATGAGCAA
TGCTTTTTTATAATGCCAACTTTGTACAAAAAAGCAGGCTCCGAATTCGCCCTTCACCATGGCTCCTAAG
AAGAAGCGGAAGGTTGGTATTCACGGGGTGCCTGCGGCTGCCACCAGATCGTTCATCTTGAAAATCGAAC
CCAATGAAGAGGTTAAAAAGGGCCTGTGGAAAACCCACGAGGTGTTGAATCATGGTATCGCGTACTATAT
GAATATACTTAAGCTCATAAGACAGGAAGCCATTTATGAGCATCATGAACAGGATCCTAAGAACCCCAAA
AAAGTCTCTAAGGCAGAAATACAGGCTGAGCTTTGGGACTTTGTGCTCAAGATGCAAAAGTGCAATTCAT
TTACCCACGAGGTTGATAAAGACGAAGTCTTCAATATTCTTCGGGAATTGTATGAAGAACTGGTCCCATC
ATCGGTGGAAAAGAAAGGTGAAGCTAACCAACTTAGCAATAAGTTTCTGTATCCGCTCGTTGACCCGAAT
TCTCAATCGGGAAAAGGGACTGCCTCCTCGGGACGGAAACCACGGTGGTATAACCTGAAAATAGCAGGGG
ACCCAAGTTGGGAGGAGGAGAAGAAAAAATGGGAGGAGGACAAGAAGAAGGACCCCCTTGCTAAGATACT
CGGCAAGCTTGCTGAATATGGGTTGATTCCTCTTTTCATTCCCTATACGGATAGCAATGAACCAATTGTC
AAGGAGATCAAGTGGATGGAGAAATCGCGGAATCAGAGTGTTAGAAGGTTGGACAAAGACATGTTTATAC
AGGCGCTGGAGAGATTCCTGTCGTGGGAATCGTGGAACTTGAAGGTTAAGGAGGAATATGAAAAAGTCGA
AAAGGAATATAAGACGCTTGAAGAACGGATTAAAGAAGATATTCAGGCTCTTAAAGCCCTTGAGCAGTAT
GAAAAGGAACGGCAAGAGCAACTCCTTCGGGATACCTTGAACACAAACGAGTATCGCCTCTCGAAGCGGG
GTCTGCGCGGCTGGAGAGAAATCATACAAAAGTGGCTTAAGATGGATGAGAATGAGCCGAGCGAGAAGTA
CCTGGAGGTTTTTAAAGATTATCAAAGGAAACATCCGAGAGAGGCGGGGGATTATTCGGTGTATGAGTTT
CTCTCCAAAAAAGAGAATCACTTCATTTGGAGAAATCACCCGGAATACCCCTACCTTTATGCTACATTTT
GCGAGATTGATAAGAAAAAAAAGGATGCCAAACAACAAGCCACCTTTACCCTGGCGGACCCCATCAACCA
CCCATTGTGGGTTCGCTTTGAGGAGAGAAGCGGATCTAATCTTAATAAATATAGAATCCTTACGGAACAG
TTGCATACGGAGAAACTGAAAAAAAAGCTCACCGTCCAACTCGATCGCTTGATCTATCCTACAGAATCGG
GAGGATGGGAAGAGAAGGGTAAAGTTGATATTGTCCTCCTTCCATCTAGACAATTCTATAACCAAATCTT
CTTGGACATAGAGGAGAAGGGTAAACACGCCTTTACTTACAAAGACGAATCCATTAAGTTTCCCCTGAAA
GGGACATTGGGAGGAGCCCGCGTCCAATTTGATCGGGACCACCTTCGCCGGTATCCCCACAAAGTCGAAA
GCGGCAATGTCGGGCGGATCTACTTCAACATGACAGTTAATATTGAGCCTACAGAATCCCCAGTCTCCAA
GTCGCTGAAGATACATCGCGACGATTTTCCTAAAGTTGTGAATTTTAAACCTAAGGAACTGACGGAATGG
ATTAAGGATTCTAAAGGCAAAAAGTTGAAATCTGGAATCGAGTCTCTCGAAATAGGACTTAGGGTGATGA
GTATAGATCTTGGGCAAAGACAAGCGGCCGCTGCATCAATCTTTGAAGTCGTGGACCAAAAACCCGATAT
TGAAGGCAAGCTTTTCTTCCCCATTAAGGGAACGGAGCTCTACGCCGTCCATCGCGCCTCATTTAACATA
AAACTGCCAGGCGAGACCCTGGTTAAGAGTCGCGAGGTCTTGCGCAAGGCGCGCGAAGATAATCTTAAGC
TTATGAACCAAAAACTTAATTTCCTCAGGAACGTGCTGCATTTTCAACAATTTGAAGATATTACTGAGAG
AGAAAAACGGGTCACAAAATGGATCTCTCGCCAAGAAAACAGCGATGTCCCACTTGTGTATCAGGATGAA
CTTATTCAAATTAGAGAGTTGATGTATAAACCGTACAAGGATTGGGTGGCGTTTTTGAAACAGCTCCACA
AGCGCCTGGAGGTGGAAATAGGGAAAGAAGTTAAGCACTGGCGCAAATCCCTGAGCGACGGCAGGAAGGG
GCTTTACGGGATTAGCCTGAAGAACATTGACGAAATCGACCGGACTAGAAAATTCCTTCTCAGGTGGAGT
CTGAGGCCTACTGAGCCGGGTGAAGTTCGCCGCTTGGAACCAGGCCAGCGCTTTGCGATTGATCAGTTGA
ATCACCTTAACGCCCTTAAAGAGGATCGGCTTAAGAAGATGGCGAATACCATTATTATGCACGCGTTGGG
CTATTGTTACGACGTGAGAAAGAAGAAGTGGCAGGCTAAAAATCCCGCGTGCCAGATCATCCTCTTCGAA
GATCTTTCCAACTACAACCCATATGGCGAGAGGTCAAGGTTCGAGAATAGTCGGCTGATGAAATGGAGTC
GCAGGGAAATCCCACGCCAGGTTGCCCTGCAAGGAGAAATCTATGGCCTTCAAGTTGGTGAGGTCGGGGC
GCAATTCAGCAGCCGGTTTCACGCGAAAACTGGTAGTCCGGGGATACGCTGCCGGGTGGTCACAAAAGAG
AAACTCCAGGATAACCGGTTTTTTAAAAATCTGCAGAGGGAAGGTCGCCTGACTCTTGATAAAATCGCAG
TGCTGAAAGAGGGTGACCTCTATCCCGACAAAGGTGGCGAGAAATTCATAAGCCTCTCCAAGGATCGCAA
ATGTGTCACGACTCACGCAGACATTAACGCGGCGCAAAACCTCCAAAAGCGGTTTTGGACCAGAACCCAC
GGTTTCTATAAAGTCTATTGCAAAGCCTACCAGGTTGACGGTCAGACGGTGTATATCCCAGAATCCAAGG
ATCAAAAGCAAAAGATCATTGAAGAATTTGGTGAAGGATATTTTATTCTTAAGGACGGCGTCTACGAGTG
GGTCAATGCGGGGAAGCTTAAAATTAAAAAGGGCTCTTCCAAGCAATCGTCGAGCGAGCTCGTCGACTCA
GACATCCTGAAAGACTCATTTGATCTGGCCAGTGAGTTGAAAGGCGAAAAGCTCATGTTGTACAGGGATC
CTTCTGGAAATGTGTTCCCCTCTGATAAGTGGATGGCCGCAGGCGTCTTCTTTGGCAAACTGGAGAGAAT
ACTCATATCAAAGTTGACAAACCAGTATTCAATAAGCACAATAGAAGATGACTCAAGCAAGCAAAGCATG
AAGCGTCCTGCTGCCACCAAAAAGGCCGGACAGGCTAAGAAAAAGAAGTGAGACGACTAGTGGCGGCCGC
CGACGTCCGATCGTTCAAACATTTGGCAATAAAGTTTCTTAAGATTGAATCCTGTTGCCGGTCTTGCGAT
GATTATCATATAATTTCTGTTGAATTACGTTAAGCATGTAATAATTAACATGTAATGCATGACGTTATTT
ATGAGATGGGTTTTTATGATTAGAGTCCCGCAATTATACATTTAATACGCGATAGAAAACAAAATATAGC
GCGCAAACTAGGATAAATTATCGCGCGCGGTGTCATCTATGTTACTAGATCGGGAATTGATCCCCCCTCG
ACAGCTTCCGGAAAGGGCGAATTCGCAACTTTGTATACAAAAGTTGAACGAGAAACGTAAAATGATATAA
ATATCAATATATTAAATTAGATTTTGCATAAAAAACAGACTACATAATACTGTAAAACACAACATATCCA
GTCACTATGCCATCCAGCTGATATCCCCTATAGTGAGTCGTATTACATGGTCATAGCTGTTTCCTGGCAG
CTCTGGCCCGTGTCTCAAAATCTCTGATGTTACATTGCACAAGATAAAAATATATCATCATGCCTCCTC
Features (pLannotate 1.2.2; 12 found; start..end, strand, type, name):
     96..119     +  promoter       Pc promoter (fragment): intI1 (promoter lies within the coding sequence); class 1 integron promoter
    295..351     +  CDS            GmR (fragment): gentamycin acetyltransferase; aacC1; confers resistance to gentamycin
    358..1149    +  CDS            SmR: aminoglycoside adenylyltransferase (Murphy, 1985); aadA; confers resistance to spectinomycin and streptomycin
   1242..1830    +  rep_origin     ori: high-copy-number ColE1/pMB1/pBR322/pUC origin of replication
   2013..2105    +  CDS            lacI (fragment): lac repressor; lacI; The lac repressor binds to the lac operator to inhibit transcription in E. coli. This inhibition can be relieved by adding lactose or isopropyl-β-D-thiogalactopyranoside (IPTG).
   2160..2187    -  terminator     rrnB T2 terminator: transcription terminator T2 from the E. coli rrnB gene
   2319..2362    +  terminator     rrnB T1 terminator: Escherichia coli rrnB; transcription terminator T1 from the E. coli rrnB gene
   2409..2445    -  CDS            lacZα (fragment): LacZα fragment of β-galactosidase; lacZ fragment
   2461..2560    +  protein_bind   attL1: mutant version of attL; recombination site for the Gateway® LR reaction LR Clonase™
   6029..6281    +  terminator     NOS terminator: nopaline synthase terminator and poly(A) signal
   6326..6449    +  protein_bind   attR5: mutant version of attR; recombination site for the Gateway® LR reaction LR Clonase™
   6467..6485    -  promoter       T7 promoter: promoter for bacteriophage T7 RNA polymerase
