>Addgene plasmid #136383 | pYPQ293 (BhCas12b_v4) | addgene full sequence | sequence record 271510 | Addgene NGS Result
AAAAGGCCATCCGTCAGGATGGCCTTCTGCTTAGTTTGATGCCTGGCAGTTTATGGCGGGCGTCCTGCCC
GCCACCCTCCGGGCCGTTGCTTCACAACGTTCAAATCCGCTCCCGGCGGATTTGTCCTACTCAGGAGAGC
GTTCACCGACAAACAACAGATAAAACGAAAGGCCCAGTCTTCCGACTGAGCCTTTCGTTTTATTTGATGC
CTGGCAGTTCCCTACTCTCGCGTTAACGCTTGCATGGATGTTTTCCCAGTCACGACGTTGTAAAACGACG
GCCAGTCTTAAGCTCGGGCCCCAAATAATGATTTTATTTTGACTGATAGTGACCTGTTCGTTGCAACAAA
TTGATGAGCAATGCTTTTTTATAATGCCAACTTTGTACAAAAAAGCAGGCTCCGAATTCGCCCTTCACCA
TGGCTCCTAAGAAGAAGCGGAAGGTTGGTATTCACGGGGTGCCTGCGGCTGCCACCAGATCGTTCATCTT
GAAAATCGAACCCAATGAAGAGGTTAAAAAGGGCCTGTGGAAAACCCACGAGGTGTTGAATCATGGTATC
GCGTACTATATGAATATACTTAAGCTCATAAGACAGGAAGCCATTTATGAGCATCATGAACAGGATCCTA
AGAACCCCAAAAAAGTCTCTAAGGCAGAAATACAGGCTGAGCTTTGGGACTTTGTGCTCAAGATGCAAAA
GTGCAATTCATTTACCCACGAGGTTGATAAAGACGAAGTCTTCAATATTCTTCGGGAATTGTATGAAGAA
CTGGTCCCATCATCGGTGGAAAAGAAAGGTGAAGCTAACCAACTTAGCAATAAGTTTCTGTATCCGCTCG
TTGACCCGAATTCTCAATCGGGAAAAGGGACTGCCTCCTCGGGACGGAAACCACGGTGGTATAACCTGAA
AATAGCAGGGGACCCAAGTTGGGAGGAGGAGAAGAAAAAATGGGAGGAGGACAAGAAGAAGGACCCCCTT
GCTAAGATACTCGGCAAGCTTGCTGAATATGGGTTGATTCCTCTTTTCATTCCCTATACGGATAGCAATG
AACCAATTGTCAAGGAGATCAAGTGGATGGAGAAATCGCGGAATCAGAGTGTTAGAAGGTTGGACAAAGA
CATGTTTATACAGGCGCTGGAGAGATTCCTGTCGTGGGAATCGTGGAACTTGAAGGTTAAGGAGGAATAT
GAAAAAGTCGAAAAGGAATATAAGACGCTTGAAGAACGGATTAAAGAAGATATTCAGGCTCTTAAAGCCC
TTGAGCAGTATGAAAAGGAACGGCAAGAGCAACTCCTTCGGGATACCTTGAACACAAACGAGTATCGCCT
CTCGAAGCGGGGTCTGCGCGGCTGGAGAGAAATCATACAAAAGTGGCTTAAGATGGATGAGAATGAGCCG
AGCGAGAAGTACCTGGAGGTTTTTAAAGATTATCAAAGGAAACATCCGAGAGAGGCGGGGGATTATTCGG
TGTATGAGTTTCTCTCCAAAAAAGAGAATCACTTCATTTGGAGAAATCACCCGGAATACCCCTACCTTTA
TGCTACATTTTGCGAGATTGATAAGAAAAAAAAGGATGCCAAACAACAAGCCACCTTTACCCTGGCGGAC
CCCATCAACCACCCATTGTGGGTTCGCTTTGAGGAGAGAAGCGGATCTAATCTTAATAAATATAGAATCC
TTACGGAACAGTTGCATACGGAGAAACTGAAAAAAAAGCTCACCGTCCAACTCGATCGCTTGATCTATCC
TACAGAATCGGGAGGATGGGAAGAGAAGGGTAAAGTTGATATTGTCCTCCTTCCATCTAGACAATTCTAT
AACCAAATCTTCTTGGACATAGAGGAGAAGGGTAAACACGCCTTTACTTACAAAGACGAATCCATTAAGT
TTCCCCTGAAAGGGACATTGGGAGGAGCCCGCGTCCAATTTGATCGGGACCACCTTCGCCGGTATCCCCA
CAAAGTCGAAAGCGGCAATGTCGGGCGGATCTACTTCAACATGACAGTTAATATTGAGCCTACAGAATCC
CCAGTCTCCAAGTCGCTGAAGATACATCGCGACGATTTTCCTAAAGTTGTGAATTTTAAACCTAAGGAAC
TGACGGAATGGATTAAGGATTCTAAAGGCAAAAAGTTGAAATCTGGAATCGAGTCTCTCGAAATAGGACT
TAGGGTGATGAGTATAGATCTTGGGCAAAGACAAGCGGCCGCTGCATCAATCTTTGAAGTCGTGGACCAA
AAACCCGATATTGAAGGCAAGCTTTTCTTCCCCATTAAGGGAACGGAGCTCTACGCCGTCCATCGCGCCT
CATTTAACATAAAACTGCCAGGCGAGACCCTGGTTAAGAGTCGCGAGGTCTTGCGCAAGGCGCGCGAAGA
TAATCTTAAGCTTATGAACCAAAAACTTAATTTCCTCAGGAACGTGCTGCATTTTCAACAATTTGAAGAT
ATTACTGAGAGAGAAAAACGGGTCACAAAATGGATCTCTCGCCAAGAAAACAGCGATGTCCCACTTGTGT
ATCAGGATGAACTTATTCAAATTAGAGAGTTGATGTATAAACCGTACAAGGATTGGGTGGCGTTTTTGAA
ACAGCTCCACAAGCGCCTGGAGGTGGAAATAGGGAAAGAAGTTAAGCACTGGCGCAAATCCCTGAGCGAC
GGCAGGAAGGGGCTTTACGGGATTAGCCTGAAGAACATTGACGAAATCGACCGGACTAGAAAATTCCTTC
TCAGGTGGAGTCTGAGGCCTACTGAGCCGGGTGAAGTTCGCCGCTTGGAACCAGGCCAGCGCTTTGCGAT
TGATCAGTTGAATCACCTTAACGCCCTTAAAGAGGATCGGCTTAAGAAGATGGCGAATACCATTATTATG
CACGCGTTGGGCTATTGTTACGACGTGAGAAAGAAGAAGTGGCAGGCTAAAAATCCCGCGTGCCAGATCA
TCCTCTTCGAAGATCTTTCCAACTACAACCCATATGGCGAGAGGTCAAGGTTCGAGAATAGTCGGCTGAT
GAAATGGAGTCGCAGGGAAATCCCACGCCAGGTTGCCCTGCAAGGAGAAATCTATGGCCTTCAAGTTGGT
GAGGTCGGGGCGCAATTCAGCAGCCGGTTTCACGCGAAAACTGGTAGTCCGGGGATACGCTGCCGGGTGG
TCACAAAAGAGAAACTCCAGGATAACCGGTTTTTTAAAAATCTGCAGAGGGAAGGTCGCCTGACTCTTGA
TAAAATCGCAGTGCTGAAAGAGGGTGACCTCTATCCCGACAAAGGTGGCGAGAAATTCATAAGCCTCTCC
AAGGATCGCAAATGTGTCACGACTCACGCAGACATTAACGCGGCGCAAAACCTCCAAAAGCGGTTTTGGA
CCAGAACCCACGGTTTCTATAAAGTCTATTGCAAAGCCTACCAGGTTGACGGTCAGACGGTGTATATCCC
AGAATCCAAGGATCAAAAGCAAAAGATCATTGAAGAATTTGGTGAAGGATATTTTATTCTTAAGGACGGC
GTCTACGAGTGGGTCAATGCGGGGAAGCTTAAAATTAAAAAGGGCTCTTCCAAGCAATCGTCGAGCGAGC
TCGTCGACTCAGACATCCTGAAAGACTCATTTGATCTGGCCAGTGAGTTGAAAGGCGAAAAGCTCATGTT
GTACAGGGATCCTTCTGGAAATGTGTTCCCCTCTGATAAGTGGATGGCCGCAGGCGTCTTCTTTGGCAAA
CTGGAGAGAATACTCATATCAAAGTTGACAAACCAGTATTCAATAAGCACAATAGAAGATGACTCAAGCA
AGCAAAGCATGAAGCGTCCTGCTGCCACCAAAAAGGCCGGACAGGCTAAGAAAAAGAAGTGAGACGACTA
GTGGCGGCCGCCGACGTCCGATCGTTCAAACATTTGGCAATAAAGTTTCTTAAGATTGAATCCTGTTGCC
GGTCTTGCGATGATTATCATATAATTTCTGTTGAATTACGTTAAGCATGTAATAATTAACATGTAATGCA
TGACGTTATTTATGAGATGGGTTTTTATGATTAGAGTCCCGCAATTATACATTTAATACGCGATAGAAAA
CAAAATATAGCGCGCAAACTAGGATAAATTATCGCGCGCGGTGTCATCTATGTTACTAGATCGGGAATTG
ATCCCCCCTCGACAGCTTCCGGAAAGGGCGAATTCGCAACTTTGTATACAAAAGTTGAACGAGAAACGTA
AAATGATATAAATATCAATATATTAAATTAGATTTTGCATAAAAAACAGACTACATAATACTGTAAAACA
CAACATATCCAGTCACTATGCCATCCAGCTGATATCCCCTATAGTGAGTCGTATTACATGGTCATAGCTG
TTTCCTGGCAGCTCTGGCCCGTGTCTCAAAATCTCTGATGTTACATTGCACAAGATAAAAATATATCATC
ATGCCTCCTCTGGACCAGCCAGGACAGAAATGCCTCGACTTCGCTGCTACCCAAGGTTGCCGGGTGACGC
ACACCGTGGAAACGGATGAAGGCACGAACCCAGTGGACATAAGCCTGTTCGGTTCGTAAGCTGTAATGCA
AGTAGCGTATGCGCTCACGCAACTGGTCCAGAACCTTGACCGAACGCAGCGGTGGTAACGGCGCAGTGGC
GGTTTTCATGGCTTGTTATGACTGTTTTTTTGGGGTACAGTCTATGCCTCGGGCATCCAAGCAGCAAGCG
CGTTACGCCGTGGGTCGATGTTTGATGTTATGGAGCAGCAACGATGTTACGCAGCAGGGCAGTCGCCCTA
AAACAAAGTTAAACATTATGAGGGAAGCGGTGATCGCCGAAGTATCGACTCAACTATCAGAGGTAGTTGG
CGTCATCGAGCGCCATCTCGAACCGACGTTGCTGGCCGTACATTTGTACGGCTCCGCAGTGGATGGCGGC
CTGAAGCCACACAGTGATATTGATTTGCTGGTTACGGTGACCGTAAGGCTTGATGAAACAACGCGGCGAG
CTTTGATCAACGACCTTTTGGAAACTTCGGCTTCCCCTGGAGAGAGCGAGATTCTCCGCGCTGTAGAAGT
CACCATTGTTGTGCACGACGACATCATTCCGTGGCGTTATCCAGCTAAGCGCGAACTGCAATTTGGAGAA
TGGCAGCGCAATGACATTCTTGCAGGTATCTTCGAGCCAGCCACGATCGACATTGATCTGGCTATCTTGC
TGACAAAAGCAAGAGAACATAGCGTTGCCTTGGTAGGTCCAGCGGCGGAGGAACTCTTTGATCCGGTTCC
TGAACAGGATCTATTTGAGGCGCTAAATGAAACCTTAACGCTATGGAACTCGCCGCCCGACTGGGCTGGC
GATGAGCGAAATGTAGTGCTTACGTTGTCCCGCATTTGGTACAGCGCAGTAACCGGCAAAATCGCGCCGA
AGGATGTCGCTGCCGACTGGGCAATGGAGCGCCTGCCGGCCCAGTATCAGCCCGTCATACTTGAAGCTAG
ACAGGCTTATCTTGGACAAGAAGAAGATCGCTTGGCCTCGCGCGCAGATCAGTTGGAAGAATTTGTCCAC
TACGTGAAAGGCGAGATCACCAAGGTAGTCGGCAAATAACCCTCGAGCCACCCATGACCAAAATCCCTTA
ACGTGAGTTACGCGTCGTTCCACTGAGCGTCAGACCCCGTAGAAAAGATCAAAGGATCTTCTTGAGATCC
TTTTTTTCTGCGCGTAATCTGCTGCTTGCAAACAAAAAAACCACCGCTACCAGCGGTGGTTTGTTTGCCG
GATCAAGAGCTACCAACTCTTTTTCCGAAGGTAACTGGCTTCAGCAGAGCGCAGATACCAAATACTGTTC
TTCTAGTGTAGCCGTAGTTAGGCCACCACTTCAAGAACTCTGTAGCACCGCCTACATACCTCGCTCTGCT
AATCCTGTTACCAGTGGCTGCTGCCAGTGGCGATAAGTCGTGTCTTACCGGGTTGGACTCAAGACGATAG
TTACCGGATAAGGCGCAGCGGTCGGGCTGAACGGGGGGTTCGTGCACACAGCCCAGCTTGGAGCGAACGA
CCTACACCGAACTGAGATACCTACAGCGTGAGCTATGAGAAAGCGCCACGCTTCCCGAAGGGAGAAAGGC
GGACAGGTATCCGGTAAGCGGCAGGGTCGGAACAGGAGAGCGCACGAGGGAGCTTCCAGGGGGAAACGCC
TGGTATCTTTATAGTCCTGTCGGGTTTCGCCACCTCTGACTTGAGCGTCGATTTTTGTGATGCTCGTCAG
GGGGGCGGAGCCTATGGAAAAACGCCAGCAACGCGGCCTTTTTACGGTTCCTGGCCTTTTGCTGGCCTTT
TGCTCACATGTTCTTTCCTGCGTTATCCCCTGATTCTGTGGATAACCGTATTACCGCCTTTGAGTGAGCT
GATACCGCTCGCCGCAGCCGAACGACCGAGCGCAGCGAGTCAGTGAGCGAGGAAGCGGAAGAGCGCCCAA
TACGCAAACCGCCTCTCCCCGCGCGTTGGCCGATTCATTAATGCAGCTGGCACGACAGGTTTCCCGACTG
GAAAGCGGGCAGTGAGCGCAACGCAATTAATACGCGTACCGCGAGCCAGGAAGAGTTTGTAGAAACGCA
Features (pLannotate 1.2.2; 12 found; start..end, strand, type, name):
      1..28      -  terminator     rrnB T2 terminator: transcription terminator T2 from the E. coli rrnB gene
    160..203     +  terminator     rrnB T1 terminator: Escherichia coli rrnB; transcription terminator T1 from the E. coli rrnB gene
    250..286     -  CDS            lacZα (fragment): LacZα fragment of β-galactosidase; lacZ fragment
    302..401     +  protein_bind   attL1: mutant version of attL; recombination site for the Gateway® LR reaction LR Clonase™
   3870..4122    +  terminator     NOS terminator: nopaline synthase terminator and poly(A) signal
   4167..4290    +  protein_bind   attR5: mutant version of attR; recombination site for the Gateway® LR reaction LR Clonase™
   4308..4326    -  promoter       T7 promoter: promoter for bacteriophage T7 RNA polymerase
   4516..4539    +  promoter       Pc promoter (fragment): intI1 (promoter lies within the coding sequence); class 1 integron promoter
   4715..4771    +  CDS            GmR (fragment): gentamycin acetyltransferase; aacC1; confers resistance to gentamycin
   4778..5569    +  CDS            SmR: aminoglycoside adenylyltransferase (Murphy, 1985); aadA; confers resistance to spectinomycin and streptomycin
   5662..6250    +  rep_origin     ori: high-copy-number ColE1/pMB1/pBR322/pUC origin of replication
   6433..6525    +  CDS            lacI (fragment): lac repressor; lacI; The lac repressor binds to the lac operator to inhibit transcription in E. coli. This inhibition can be relieved by adding lactose or isopropyl-β-D-thiogalactopyranoside (IPTG).
