[The description below was written by a language model from this plasmid's Addgene catalogue record and pLannotate feature annotations shown in this document.]
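Description:
pYPQ293 (BhCas12b_v4) is a Gateway entry clone built on the pYPQ167 backbone. It carries an engineered Cas12b nuclease from Bacillus hisashii for plant genome engineering. It is a high-copy E. coli plasmid of 6,579 bp that replicates from a ColE1/pUC-type origin and is selected with spectinomycin through an aadA (SmR) aminoglycoside adenylyltransferase gene. This gene lies downstream of a fragment of the class 1 integron Pc promoter and a remnant of a gentamicin resistance gene. Short lacZα and lacI fragments, a T7 promoter and rrnB T1/T2 terminators are backbone remnants; the terminators sit upstream of the cassette, where they insulate it from read-through transcription.

The payload sits between an attL1 site and an attR5 site, the pairing used in MultiSite Gateway LR reactions, where the nuclease module is combined with a second entry clone and a destination vector. The annotation software did not label the roughly 3.5 kb interval between attL1 and the NOS terminator. By position and size this interval corresponds to the BhCas12b_v4 coding sequence, which the record lists as carrying the K846R, S893R and E837G substitutions. The nopaline synthase terminator and poly(A) signal follow it, so the 3' processing element travels with the gene. No promoter is annotated upstream of the insert, which suggests that the promoter comes from the destination vector after recombination, although the record does not say so. Any nuclear localization signals or epitope tags are likewise not recorded. The depositor and sequencing-derived records show identical feature sets, differing only in their start coordinate.
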