Addgene plasmid #136383: pYPQ293 (BhCas12b_v4)
Purpose: Gateway entry clone for BhCas12b_v4
Depositing lab: Yiping Qi. Depositing organization: University of Maryland, College Park. Publication: CRISPR-Cas12b enables efficient plant genome engineering. Ming M, Ren Q, Pan C, He Y, Zhang Y, Liu S, Zhong Z, Wang J, Malzahn AA, Wu J, Zheng X, Zhang Y, Qi Y. Nat Plants. 2020 Mar;6(3):202-208. doi: 10.1038/s41477-020-0614-6. Epub 2020 Mar 9. PubMed 32170285.
Backbone
  Vector backbone: pYPQ167
  Vector type: Plant Expression, CRISPR
Growth in bacteria
  Bacterial resistance: Spectinomycin, 50 μg/mL
  Growth temperature: 37°C
  Growth strain: DH5alpha
  Copy number: High Copy
Gene/Insert
  Gene/Insert name: BhCas12b_v4
  Species: Bacillus hisashii
  Mutation: K846R/S893R/E837G
Terms and licenses: Academic/Nonprofit Terms; Industry Terms: Not Available to Industry
How to cite: pYPQ293 (BhCas12b_v4) was a gift from Yiping Qi (Addgene plasmid # 136383 ; http://n2t.net/addgene:136383 ; RRID:Addgene_136383)
